Addgene plasmid #192841: pGEMT-mMyh2CDS
Purpose: Plasmid to produce ISH probe for mMyh2 gene with CDS sequence
Depositing lab: Masafumi Inui. Depositing organization: Meiji University. Publication: Digoxigenin-labeled RNA probes for untranslated regions enable the isoform-specific gene expression analysis of myosin heavy chains in whole-mount in situ hybridization. Tanji M, Wada K, Sakamoto K, Ono Y, Inui M. Dev Growth Differ. 2022 Dec 14. doi: 10.1111/dgd.12832. PubMed 36517457.
Backbone
  Vector backbone: pGEM-Teasy
  Backbone manufacturer: Promega
  Backbone size w/o insert (bp): 3016
  Total vector size (bp): 3639
Growth in bacteria
  Bacterial resistance: Ampicillin, 100 μg/mL
  Growth temperature: 37°C
  Growth strain: DH5alpha
  Copy number: High Copy
Gene/Insert
  Gene/Insert name: myosin heavy chain 2 (alt name: Myh2)
  Species: M. musculus (mouse)
  Insert size (bp): 623
  GenBank ID: NM_00139545
  Entrez Gene: Myh2 (a.k.a. MHC2A, MyHC-IIa, Myh2a, Myhs-f, Myhs-f1, Myhsf1)
  Cloning method: Restriction Enzyme; 5′ cloning site EcoRI (not destroyed); 3′ cloning site EcoRI (not destroyed)
  Sequencing primers: 5′ SP6; 3′ T7
Terms and licenses: Academic/Nonprofit Terms; Industry Terms: Not Available to Industry
How to cite: pGEMT-mMyh2CDS was a gift from Masafumi Inui (Addgene plasmid # 192841 ; http://n2t.net/addgene:192841 ; RRID:Addgene_192841)
