[The description below was written by a language model from this plasmid's Addgene catalogue record and pLannotate feature annotations shown in this document.]
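Description:
pGEMT-mMyh2CDS is a small bacterial cloning plasmid (about 3.6 kb) built on the pGEM-T Easy backbone and intended as a template for making in situ hybridization riboprobes against mouse myosin heavy chain 2 (Myh2, also called MyHC-IIa). It is propagated in E. coli at high copy from a ColE1/pUC-type origin and selected with ampicillin through the bla (AmpR) gene and its own promoter. An f1 phage origin is also present, along with the lac promoter/operator, CAP binding site and lacZα remnants that form the blue/white screening region of the parental vector. This region is interrupted by the insert.

The payload is a 623 bp fragment from the coding sequence of mouse Myh2, flanked on both sides by EcoRI sites that remain intact, so the fragment can be released. The insert sits between opposing SP6 and T7 bacteriophage promoters, so in vitro transcription from one or the other yields RNA of either strand. This allows an antisense probe and a sense control to be produced, although the record does not say which polymerase gives the antisense strand.

The automated annotation labels most of the insert as a rat Myh8 fragment. This most likely reflects the strong sequence conservation among sarcomeric myosin heavy chain coding regions rather than a different insert, and the short hornet peptide match next to it is probably spurious. That same conservation is relevant to the plasmid's use: the associated study compares coding-sequence probes such as this one with untranslated-region probes for isoform-specific detection of myosin heavy chain expression by whole-mount in situ hybridization with digoxigenin-labelled RNA.
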