Features (pLannotate 1.2.2; 14 found; start..end, strand, type, name):
    492..1080    +  rep_origin     ori: high-copy-number ColE1/pMB1/pBR322/pUC origin of replication
   1263..1355    +  CDS            lacI (fragment): lac repressor; lacI; The lac repressor binds to the lac operator to inhibit transcription in E. coli. This inhibition can be relieved by adding lactose or isopropyl-β-D-thiogalactopyranoside (IPTG).
   1368..1389    +  protein_bind   CAP binding site: CAP binding activates transcription in the presence of cAMP. E. coli catabolite activator protein
   1404..1434    +  promoter       lac promoter: promoter for the E. coli lac operon
   1442..1458    +  protein_bind   lac operator: The lac repressor binds to the lac operator to inhibit transcription in E. coli. This inhibition can be relieved by adding lactose or isopropyl-β-D-thiogalactopyranoside (IPTG). lac repressor encoded by lacI
   1500..1518    +  promoter       SP6 promoter: promoter for bacteriophage SP6 RNA polymerase
   1530..1592    +  CDS            VESPI_VESMG (fragment): Experimental evidence at protein level: Swiss-Prot protein existence level 1. Shows contractile activity on isolated ileum smooth muscle. From Vespa magnifica (Hornet).
   1600..2100    +  CDS            Myh8 (fragment): MYH8_RAT - Experimental evidence at transcript level: Swiss-Prot protein existence level 2. Muscle contraction. From Rattus norvegicus (Rat).
   2282..2300    -  promoter       T7 promoter: promoter for bacteriophage T7 RNA polymerase
   2303..2460    +  CDS            lacZα (fragment): LacZα fragment of β-galactosidase; lacZ fragment
   2464..2892    +  rep_origin     f1 ori (sequence partly withheld): f1 bacteriophage origin of replication; arrow indicates direction of (+) strand synthesis
   2920..2970    -  misc_feature   bom (fragment): basis of mobility region from pBR322
   2997..3101    +  promoter       AmpR promoter: bla
   3102..321     +  CDS            AmpR (across the origin): β-lactamase; bla; confers resistance to ampicillin, carbenicillin, and related antibiotics
>Addgene plasmid #192841 | pGEMT-mMyh2CDS | addgene full sequence | sequence record 380188 | Addgene NGS Result
CCTGTAGCAATGGCAACAACGTTGCGCAAACTATTAACTGGCGAACTACTTACTCTAGCTTCCCGGCAAC
AATTAATAGACTGGATGGAGGCGGATAAAGTTGCAGGACCACTTCTGCGCTCGGCCCTTCCGGCTGGCTG
GTTTATTGCTGATAAATCTGGAGCCGGTGAGCGTGGGTCTCGCGGTATCATTGCAGCACTGGGGCCAGAT
GGTAAGCCCTCCCGTATCGTAGTTATCTACACGACGGGGAGTCAGGCAACTATGGATGAACGAAATAGAC
AGATCGCTGAGATAGGTGCCTCACTGATTAAGCATTGGTAACTGTCAGACCAAGTTTACTCATATATACT
TTAGATTGATTTAAAACTTCATTTTTAATTTAAAAGGATCTAGGTGAAGATCCTTTTTGATAATCTCATG
ACCAAAATCCCTTAACGTGAGTTTTCGTTCCACTGAGCGTCAGACCCCGTAGAAAAGATCAAAGGATCTT
CTTGAGATCCTTTTTTTCTGCGCGTAATCTGCTGCTTGCAAACAAAAAAACCACCGCTACCAGCGGTGGT
TTGTTTGCCGGATCAAGAGCTACCAACTCTTTTTCCGAAGGTAACTGGCTTCAGCAGAGCGCAGATACCA
AATACTGTTCTTCTAGTGTAGCCGTAGTTAGGCCACCACTTCAAGAACTCTGTAGCACCGCCTACATACC
TCGCTCTGCTAATCCTGTTACCAGTGGCTGCTGCCAGTGGCGATAAGTCGTGTCTTACCGGGTTGGACTC
AAGACGATAGTTACCGGATAAGGCGCAGCGGTCGGGCTGAACGGGGGGTTCGTGCACACAGCCCAGCTTG
GAGCGAACGACCTACACCGAACTGAGATACCTACAGCGTGAGCTATGAGAAAGCGCCACGCTTCCCGAAG
GGAGAAAGGCGGACAGGTATCCGGTAAGCGGCAGGGTCGGAACAGGAGAGCGCACGAGGGAGCTTCCAGG
GGGAAACGCCTGGTATCTTTATAGTCCTGTCGGGTTTCGCCACCTCTGACTTGAGCGTCGATTTTTGTGA
TGCTCGTCAGGGGGGCGGAGCCTATGGAAAAACGCCAGCAACGCGGCCTTTTTACGGTTCCTGGCCTTTT
GCTGGCCTTTTGCTCACATGTTCTTTCCTGCGTTATCCCCTGATTCTGTGGATAACCGTATTACCGCCTT
TGAGTGAGCTGATACCGCTCGCCGCAGCCGAACGACCGAGCGCAGCGAGTCAGTGAGCGAGGAAGCGGAA
GAGCGCCCAATACGCAAACCGCCTCTCCCCGCGCGTTGGCCGATTCATTAATGCAGCTGGCACGACAGGT
TTCCCGACTGGAAAGCGGGCAGTGAGCGCAACGCAATTAATGTGAGTTAGCTCACTCATTAGGCACCCCA
GGCTTTACACTTTATGCTTCCGGCTCGTATGTTGTGTGGAATTGTGAGCGGATAACAATTTCACACAGGA
AACAGCTATGACCATGATTACGCCAAGCTATTTAGGTGACACTATAGAATACTCAAGCTATGCATCCAAC
GCGTTGGGAGCTCTCCCATATGGTCGACCTGCAGGCGGCCGCGAATTCACTAGTGATTGGAGCTGAAGAA
GGAGCAGGACACTAGCGCCCACCTGGAGCGGATGAAGAAGAACATGGAGCAGACCGTGAAGGACCTGCAG
CTGCGTCTGGATGAGGCTGAGCAGCTGGCGCTGAAGGGCGGCAAGAAGCAGATCCAGAAACTGGAGGCCA
GGGTGCGTGAACTGGAGGGTGAGGTAGAGAGTGAGCAGAAGCGGAATGCTGAGGCCGTCAAAGGTCTGCG
CAAACACGAGAGACGAATGAAGGAGCTTACTTACCAGACAGAAGAAGACCGAAAAAATATTCTCAGGCTT
CAGGATTTGGTGGATAAACTCCAGGCAAAAGTGAAATCTTACAAGAGACAAGCTGAGGAGGCTGAGGAAC
AATCCAACACAAATCTATCCAAGTTCCGCAAGATCCAGCACGAGCTGGAGGAAGCCGAGGAGCGGGCTGA
CATCGCGGAGTCCCAGGTCAACAAGCTGCGGGTGAAGAGCCGGGAGGTTCACACCAAAATCATAAGCGAA
GAGTAAGGCTGTCCCGATGCTGTGGAATGACCGAAGCGAGGCACAAAATGTGAAACCTTTGGTCATGCGC
CTGTGTGATTCTATTCCATCCTGTTGTAAGGAAATAAAAAGCCCAAGTTCCTAATCGAATTCCCGCGGCC
GCCATGGCGGCCGGGAGCATGCGACGTCGGGCCCAATTCGCCCTATAGTGAGTCGTATTACAATTCACTG
GCCGTCGTTTTACAACGTCGTGACTGGGAAAACCCTGGCGTTACCCAACTTAATCGCCTTGCAGCACATC
CCCCTTTCGCCAGCTGGCGTAATAGCGAAGAGGCCCGCACCGATCGCCCTTCCCAACAGTTGCGCAGCCT
GAATGGCGAATGG
[124 nt withheld, positions 2464-2587]
C
[91 nt withheld, positions 2589-2679]
A
[49 nt withheld, positions 2681-2729]
CCTTTGACGTTGGAGTCCACGTTCTTT
[37 nt withheld, positions 2757-2793]
ACCCTATCTCGGTCTATTCTTTTGATTTATAAGGGATTTTGCCGATTTCGGCCTATTGGTTAAAAAATGA
GCTGATTTAACAAAAATTTAACGCGAATTTTAACAAAATATTAACGCTTACAATTTCCTGATGCGGTATT
TTCTCCTTACGCATCTGTGCGGTATTTCACACCGCATCAGGTGGCACTTTTCGGGGAAATGTGCGCGGAA
CCCCTATTTGTTTATTTTTCTAAATACATTCAAATATGTATCCGCTCATGAGACAATAACCCTGATAAAT
GCTTCAATAATATTGAAAAAGGAAGAGTATGAGTATTCAACATTTCCGTGTCGCCCTTATTCCCTTTTTT
GCGGCATTTTGCCTTCCTGTTTTTGCTCACCCAGAAACGCTGGTGAAAGTAAAAGATGCTGAAGATCAGT
TGGGTGCACGAGTGGGTTACATCGAACTGGATCTCAACAGCGGTAAGATCCTTGAGAGTTTTCGCCCCGA
AGAACGTTTTCCAATGATGAGCACTTTTAAAGTTCTGCTATGTGGCGCGGTATTATCCCGTATTGACGCC
GGGCAAGAGCAACTCGGTCGCCGCATACACTATTCTCAGAATGACTTGGTTGAGTACTCACCAGTCACAG
AAAAGCATCTTACGGATGGCATGACAGTAAGAGAATTATGCAGTGCTGCCATAACCATGAGTGATAACAC
TGCGGCCAACTTACTTCTGACAACGATCGGAGGACCGAAGGAGCTAACCGCTTTTTTGCACAACATGGGG
GATCATGTAACTCGCCTTGATCGTTGGGAACCGGAGCTGAATGAAGCCATACCAAACGACGAGCGTGACA
CCACGATG
